>Addgene plasmid #47210 | TAL3491 | depositor partial sequence | sequence record 67297 | Insert sequence
ATGGACTACAAAGACCATGACGGTGATTATAAAGATCATGACATCGATTACAAGGATGACGATGACAAGA
TGGCCCCCAAGAAGAAGAGGAAGGTGGGCATTCACCGCGGGGTACCTATGGTGGACTTGAGGACACTCGG
TTATTCGCAACAGCAACAGGAGAAAATCAAGCCTAAGGTCAGGAGCACCGTCGCGCAACACCACGAGGCG
CTTGTGGGGCATGGCTTCACTCATGCGCATATTGTCGCGCTTTCACAGCACCCTGCGGCGCTTGGGACGG
TGGCTGTCAAATACCAAGATATGATTGCGGCCCTGCCCGAAGCCACGCACGAGGCAATTGTAGGGGTCGG
TAAACAGTGGTCGGGAGCGCGAGCACTTGAGGCGCTGCTGACTGTGGCGGGTGAGCTTAGGGGGCCTCCG
CTCCAGCTCGACACCGGGCAGCTGCTGAAGATCGCGAAGAGAGGGGGAGTAACAGCGGTAGAGGCAGTGC
ACGCCTGGCGCAATGCGCTCACCGGGGCCCCCTTGAACCTGACCCCAGACCAGGTAGTCGCAATCGCGTC
ACATGACGGGGGAAAGCAAGCCCTGGAAACCGTGCAAAGGTTGTTGCCGGTCCTTTGTCAAGACCACGGC
CTTACACCGGAGCAAGTCGTGGCCATTGCAAGCAATGGGGGTGGCAAACAGGCTCTTGAGACGGTTCAGA
GACTTCTCCCAGTTCTCTGTCAAGCCCACGGGCTGACTCCCGATCAAGTTGTAGCGATTGCGTCGCATGA
CGGAGGGAAACAAGCATTGGAGACTGTCCAACGGCTCCTTCCCGTGTTGTGTCAAGCCCACGGTTTGACG
CCTGCACAAGTGGTCGCCATCGCCTCGAATGGCGGCGGTAAGCAGGCGCTGGAAACAGTACAGCGCCTGC
TGCCTGTACTGTGCCAGGATCATGGACTGACCCCAGACCAGGTAGTCGCAATCGCGTCACATGACGGGGG
AAAGCAAGCCCTGGAAACCGTGCAAAGGTTGTTGCCGGTCCTTTGTCAAGACCACGGCCTTACACCGGAG
CAAGTCGTGGCCATTGCAAATAATAACGGTGGCAAACAGGCTCTTGAGACGGTTCAGAGACTTCTCCCAG
TTCTCTGTCAAGCCCACGGGCTGACTCCCGATCAAGTTGTAGCGATTGCGAATAACAATGGAGGGAAACA
AGCATTGGAGACTGTCCAACGGCTCCTTCCCGTGTTGTGTCAAGCCCACGGTTTGACGCCTGCACAAGTG
GTCGCCATCGCCTCGAATGGCGGCGGTAAGCAGGCGCTGGAAACAGTACAGCGCCTGCTGCCTGTACTGT
GCCAGGATCATGGACTGACCCCAGACCAGGTAGTCGCAATCGCGAACAATAATGGGGGAAAGCAAGCCCT
GGAAACCGTGCAAAGGTTGTTGCCGGTCCTTTGTCAAGACCACGGCCTTACACCGGAGCAAGTCGTGGCC
ATTGCAAGCAATGGGGGTGGCAAACAGGCTCTTGAGACGGTTCAGAGACTTCTCCCAGTTCTCTGTCAAG
CCCACGGGCTGACTCCCGATCAAGTTGTAGCGATTGCGAATAACAATGGAGGGAAACAAGCATTGGAGAC
TGTCCAACGGCTCCTTCCCGTGTTGTGTCAAGCCCACGGTTTGACGCCTGCACAAGTGGTCGCCATCGCC
AGCCATGATGGCGGTAAGCAGGCGCTGGAAACAGTACAGCGCCTGCTGCCTGTACTGTGCCAGGATCATG
GACTGACCCCAGACCAGGTAGTCGCAATCGCGTCGAACATTGGGGGAAAGCAAGCCCTGGAAACCGTGCA
AAGGTTGTTGCCGGTCCTTTGTCAAGACCACGGCCTTACACCGGAGCAAGTCGTGGCCATTGCAAGCAAT
GGGGGTGGCAAACAGGCTCTTGAGACGGTTCAGAGACTTCTCCCAGTTCTCTGTCAAGCCCACGGGCTGA
CTCCCGATCAAGTTGTAGCGATTGCGAATAACAATGGAGGGAAACAAGCATTGGAGACTGTCCAACGGCT
CCTTCCCGTGTTGTGTCAAGCCCACGGTTTGACGCCTGCACAAGTGGTCGCCATCGCCTCGAATGGCGGC
GGTAAGCAGGCGCTGGAAACAGTACAGCGCCTGCTGCCTGTACTGTGCCAGGATCATGGACTGACACCCG
AACAGGTGGTCGCCATTGCTAATAATAACGGAGGACGGCCAGCCTTGGAG
