>Addgene plasmid #47210 | TAL3491 | addgene partial sequence | sequence record 69208 | JDS-TALEN-F 5'-TAGGGGTCGGTAAACAGTGG-3'
TGGCGGGTGAGCTTAGGGGGCCTCCGCTCCAGCTCGACACCGGGCAGCTGCTGAAGATCGCGAAGAGAGG
GGGAGTAACAGCGGTAGAGGCAGTGCACGCCTGGCGCAATGCGCTCACCGGGGCCCCCTTGAACCTGACC
CCAGACCAGGTAGTCGCAATCGCGTCACATGACGGGGGAAAGCAAGCCCTGGAAACCGTGCAAAGGTTGT
TGCCGGTCCTTTGTCAAGACCACGGCCTTACACCGGAGCAAGTCGTGGCCATTGCAAGCAATGGGGGTGG
CAAACAGGCTCTTGAGACGGTTCAGAGACTTCTCCCAGTTCTCTGTCAAGCCCACGGGCTGACTCCCGAT
CAAGTTGTAGCGATTGCGTCGCATGACGGAGGGAAACAAGCATTGGAGACTGTCCAACGGCTCCTTCCCG
TGTTGTGTCAAGCCCACGGTTTGACGCCTGCACAAGTGGTCGCCATCGCCTCGAATGGCGGCGGTAAGCA
GGCGCTGGAAACAGTACAGCGCCTGCTGCCTGTACTGTGCCAGGATCATGGACTGACCCCAGACCAGGTA
GTCGCAATCGCGTCACATGACGGGGGAAAGCAAGCCCTGGAAACCGTGCAAAGGTTGTTGCCGGTCCTTT
GTCAAGACCACGGCCTTACACCGGAGCAAGTCGTGGCCATTGCAAATAATAACGGTGGCAAACAGGCTCT
TGAGACGGTTCAGAGACTTCTCCCAGTTCTCTGTCAAGCCCACGGGCTGACTCCCGATCAAGTTGTAGCG
ATTGCGAATAACAATGGAGGGAAACAAGCATTGGAGACTGTCCAACGGCTCCTTCCCGTGTTGTGTCAAG
CCCACGGTTTGACGCCTGCACAAGTGGTCGCCATCGCCTCGAATGGCGGCGGTAAGCAGGCGCTGGAAAC
AGTACAGCGCCTGCTGCCTGTA
