[The description below was written by a language model from this plasmid's Addgene catalogue record.]
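Description:
TAL3491 is a TALEN expression plasmid encoding the right-hand monomer of a nuclease pair directed against the zebrafish (D. rerio) gene meis2b. It is built on the JDS74 backbone, a roughly 6.4 kb TALEN framework vector classed as a mammalian expression plasmid that also supports T7-based use. It is a high-copy plasmid propagated in E. coli under ampicillin selection. The record does not include a feature table, so the origin of replication and other backbone details are not stated. The use of a BGH reverse sequencing primer suggests a BGH polyadenylation region downstream of the coding sequence.

The insert, about 1.4 kb, is an engineered TAL effector repeat array designed to recognise a specific 18-nucleotide site in meis2b. It was cloned through BsmBI sites that were destroyed in the process. BsmBI is a type IIS enzyme, so this cloning joins the array seamlessly and in frame with the backbone-encoded flanking sequences. These supply an N-terminal 3X FLAG tag for detection and a C-terminal wild-type FokI cleavage domain. Expression is driven by the CMV promoter in transfected cells, and the T7 designation indicates that the coding sequence can also be transcribed in vitro to make mRNA, the usual route for delivery into zebrafish embryos.

Because FokI cuts only as a dimer, this construct is meant to be used with the matching left-hand meis2b TALEN. The two monomers bind adjacent half-sites and introduce a double-strand break in the spacer between them. Error-prone repair of that break yields insertion or deletion mutations, enabling targeted disruption of meis2b in zebrafish. The insert name suggests the plasmid is part of a set of TALENs made for the zebrafish research community.
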