Addgene plasmid #47210: TAL3491
Depositing lab: Keith Joung. Depositing organization: Massachusetts General Hospital. Publication: Targeted gene disruption in somatic zebrafish cells using engineered TALENs. Sander JD, Cade L, Khayter C, Reyon D, Peterson RT, Joung JK, Yeh JR. Nat Biotechnol. 2011 Aug 5;29(8):697-8. doi: 10.1038/nbt.1934. PubMed 21822241.
Backbone
  Vector backbone: JDS74
  Backbone manufacturer: Addgene plasmid #32288
  Backbone size w/o insert (bp): 6447
  Vector type: Mammalian Expression ; T7
Growth in bacteria
  Bacterial resistance: Ampicillin, 100 μg/mL
  Growth temperature: 37°C
  Growth strain: XL1 Blue
  Copy number: High Copy
Gene/Insert
  Gene/Insert name: ZebrafishCommunity-meis2b-right (alt name: meis2b)
  Species: D. rerio (zebrafish)
  Insert size (bp): 1430
  Entrez Gene: meis2b (a.k.a. meis2, meis2.1)
  Promoter: CMV
  Tag / fusion protein: 3X Flag (N terminal on backbone); WT FOKI (C terminal on backbone)
  Cloning method: Restriction Enzyme; 5′ cloning site BsmBI (destroyed during cloning); 3′ cloning site BsmBI (destroyed during cloning)
  Sequencing primers: 5′ CMV-F; 3′ BGH-rev
Terms and licenses: Academic/Nonprofit Terms; Industry Terms: Not Available to Industry
Depositor comments: Target binding site: TCTCTCGGTGTGCATGTG It is strongly recommended that users perform a diagnostic digest to verify this plasmid prior to use. For example, a double digest of the plasmid with BamHI and KpnI should result in two bands at 2.3kb and 5.8kb.
How to cite: TAL3491 was a gift from Keith Joung (Addgene plasmid # 47210 ; http://n2t.net/addgene:47210 ; RRID:Addgene_47210)
